Addgene plasmid #135869: D56_Ld_141480
Purpose: Expression of Leishmania donovani ectodomain in mammalian cells
Depositing lab: Gavin Wright. Depositing organization: Wellcome Sanger Institute. Publication: Systematic identification of genes encoding cell surface and secreted proteins that are essential for in vitro growth and infection in Leishmania donovani. Roberts AJ, Ong HB, Clare S, Brandt C, Harcourt K, Franssen SU, Cotton JA, Muller-Sienerth N, Wright GJ. PLoS Pathog. 2022 Feb 24;18(2):e1010364. doi: 10.1371/journal.ppat.1010364. eCollection 2022 Feb. PubMed 35202447.
Backbone
  Vector backbone: pTT3
  Backbone manufacturer: Yves Durocher, NRC
  Backbone size w/o insert (bp): 6132
  Vector type: Mammalian Expression
Growth in bacteria
  Bacterial resistance: Ampicillin, 100 μg/mL
  Growth temperature: 37°C
  Growth strain: DH5alpha
  Copy number: High Copy
Gene/Insert
  Gene/Insert name: emp24/gp25L/p24 family/GOLD, putative (alt name: LDPBK_141480)
  Species: Leishmania donovani
  Insert size (bp): 486
  Tag / fusion protein: biotinylation sequence and His tag (C terminal on insert)
  Cloning method: Unknown
Terms and licenses: Academic/Nonprofit Terms; Industry Terms: Not Available to Industry
How to cite: D56_Ld_141480 was a gift from Gavin Wright (Addgene plasmid # 135869 ; http://n2t.net/addgene:135869 ; RRID:Addgene_135869)
