[The description below was written by a language model from this plasmid's Addgene catalogue record and pLannotate feature annotations shown in this document.]
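Description:
D56_Ld_141480 is a mammalian expression plasmid built on the pTT3 backbone for producing a recombinant, soluble ectodomain of a Leishmania donovani protein in mammalian cells. The 486 bp insert encodes the extracellular region of a putative emp24/gp25L/p24 family/GOLD domain protein (LDPBK_141480), fused at its C terminus to a biotinylation sequence and a His tag. In bacteria the plasmid is maintained at high copy through a ColE1/pUC-type origin and selected with ampicillin via the β-lactamase gene. Short lac-region, tet promoter and bla fragments in the annotation appear to be backbone remnants with no stated role.

Expression is driven by the human CMV immediate early enhancer and promoter. Next come adenovirus-derived leader and splice elements: a major late splice acceptor fragment, a chimeric intron fragment, and a stretch that the annotation tool matched on the reverse strand to the adenoviral preterminal protein. That match most likely reflects the adenoviral origin of the leader sequence rather than an expressed gene. A mouse immunoglobulin heavy chain signal sequence fragment lies immediately upstream of the insert region and would direct the protein into the secretory pathway. The rabbit β-globin polyadenylation signal terminates the transcript. The parasite coding sequence and its tags were not annotated in the feature table, but the unannotated gap between the signal peptide and the poly(A) signal is consistent with their position. An Epstein-Barr virus oriP fragment allows episomal maintenance in cells that supply EBNA1, which supports high-yield transient expression.

The tags suit this kind of work: the His tag permits affinity purification and the biotinylation sequence permits capture on streptavidin. The construct belongs to a set used in a systematic study of L. donovani cell surface and secreted proteins.
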