Features (pLannotate 1.2.2; 17 found; start..end, strand, type, name):
      1..380     +  enhancer       CMV enhancer: human cytomegalovirus immediate early enhancer
    382..581     +  promoter       CMV promoter: human cytomegalovirus (CMV) immediate early promoter
    649..687     +  misc_feature   Ad SA (fragment): adenovirus major late transcript splice acceptor (Friedrich and Soriano, 1991)
    720..929     -  CDS            PTP (fragment): TERM_ADE02 - Experimental evidence at protein level: Swiss-Prot protein existence level 1. Protein covalently bound to the viral DNA that acts as a primer for viral genomic replication by DNA strand displacement. Assembles on the viral origin of replication in an initiation complex with viral polymerase, DBP, host NFIA and host POU2F1/OCT1. During initiation, the polymerase covalently couples the first dCTP with Ser- 580 of pTP. The terminal protein stimulates the template activity over 20 fold compared to protein-free templates. Neo-synthesized viral genomes are linked to two preterminal prot
    960..1049    +  intron         chimeric intron (fragment): chimera between introns from adenovirus and immunoglobulin heavy chain genes
   1068..1114    +  CDS            IgH signal sequence (fragment): signal sequence from the mouse immunoglobulin heavy chain variable region
   1845..1900    +  polyA_signal   β-globin poly(A) signal: rabbit β-globin polyadenylation signal (Gil and Proudfoot, 1987)
   2414..4095    -  rep_origin     oriP (fragment): Epstein-Barr virus oriP replication origin (Yates et al., 2000)
   4222..4326    +  promoter       AmpR promoter: bla
   4327..5187    +  CDS            AmpR: β-lactamase; bla; confers resistance to ampicillin, carbenicillin, and related antibiotics
   5358..5946    +  rep_origin     ori: high-copy-number ColE1/pMB1/pBR322/pUC origin of replication
   6129..6221    +  CDS            lacI (fragment): lac repressor; lacI; The lac repressor binds to the lac operator to inhibit transcription in E. coli. This inhibition can be relieved by adding lactose or isopropyl-β-D-thiogalactopyranoside (IPTG).
   6234..6255    +  protein_bind   CAP binding site: CAP binding activates transcription in the presence of cAMP. E. coli catabolite activator protein
   6270..6300    +  promoter       lac promoter: promoter for the E. coli lac operon
   6308..6324    +  protein_bind   lac operator: The lac repressor binds to the lac operator to inhibit transcription in E. coli. This inhibition can be relieved by adding lactose or isopropyl-β-D-thiogalactopyranoside (IPTG). lac repressor encoded by lacI
   6394..6410    +  promoter       tet promoter (fragment): E. coli promoter for tetracycline efflux protein gene
   6420..6445    -  CDS            bla(M) (fragment): β-lactamase lacking the signal sequence; bla(M); allows cytosolic expression of β-lactamase
>Addgene plasmid #135869 | D56_Ld_141480 | addgene full sequence | sequence record 274664 | Addgene NGS Result
GACATTGATTATTGACTAGTTATTAATAGTAATCAATTACGGGGTCATTAGTTCATAGCCCATATATGGA
GTTCCGCGTTACATAACTTACGGTAAATGGCCCGCCTGGCTGACCGCCCAACGACCCCCGCCCATTGACG
TCAATAATGACGTATGTTCCCATAGTAACGCCAATAGGGACTTTCCATTGACGTCAATGGGTGGAGTATT
TACGGTAAACTGCCCACTTGGCAGTACATCAAGTGTATCATATGCCAAGTCCGCCCCCTATTGACGTCAA
TGACGGTAAATGGCCCGCCTGGCATTATGCCCAGTACATGACCTTACGGGACTTTCCTACTTGGCAGTAC
ATCTACGTATTAGTCATCGCTATTACCATGGTGATGCGGTTTTGGCAGTACACCAATGGGCGTGGATAGC
GGTTTGACTCACGGGGATTTCCAAGTCTCCACCCCATTGACGTCAATGGGAGTTTGTTTTGGCACCAAAA
TCAACGGGACTTTCCAAAATGTCGTAATAACCCCGCCCCGTTGACGCAAATGGGCGGTAGGCGTGTACGG
TGGGAGGTCTATATAAGCAGAGCTCGTTTAGTGAACCGTCAGATCCTCACTCTCTTCCGCATCGCTGTCT
GCGAGGGCCAGCTGTTGGGCTCGCGGTTGAGGACAAACTCTTCGCGGTCTTTCCAGTACTCTTGGATCGG
AAACCCGTCGGCCTCCGAACGGTACTCCGCCACCGAGGGACCTGAGCGAGTCCGCATCGACCGGATCGGA
AAACCTCTCGAGAAAGGCGTCTAACCAGTCACAGTCGCAAGGTAGGCTGAGCACCGTGGCGGGCGGCAGC
GGGTGGCGGTCGGGGTTGTTTCTGGCGGAGGTGCTGCTGATGATGTAATTAAAGTAGGCGGTCTTGAGAC
GGCGGATGGTCGAGGTGAGGTGTGGCAGGCTTGAGATCCAGCTGTTGGGGTGAGTACTCCCTCTCAAAAG
CGGGCATTACTTCTGCGCTAAGATTGTCAGTTTCCAAAAACGAGGAGGATTTGATATTCACCTGGCCCGA
TCTGGCCATACACTTGAGTGACAATGACATCCACTTTGCCTTTCTCTCCACAGGTGTCCACTCCCAGGTC
CAAGTTTGCCACCATGGAGTTTCAGACCCAGGTACTCATGTCCCTGCTGCTCTGCATGTCTGGTGCGGCC
GCCGTGCTGCCTGCTACAGCCCTGAGAGTGAAGCCCACCATCACCGCCCTGACCTTCGACGTGGGCAAAG
AGGAAGTCTGCCTGTACAGCATGGGCAAGGACTTCTACGAGGGCGTGACCATGCACTACCACGTGATGGA
AGGCGAGAACGACTTCGACGTGTTCATCCGGGACGTGGACGGCCACGTGATCTACGCCAGCTATGCCGGC
GAGCACGGCGCCGAGGACCGGGTGTACTTTACCACCCACGCCAACAAAGAGCACGCCTACTGCATCGACA
ACCGGGACTACAGCGGCGAGCTGAAAGTGATCAAGATGGAAGTGGGCCTGACCAGCCTGAAGCGGTGGAA
GAACCGGATCGACCCCCTGCGGAAGCTGATGACCCGGACCGACGGCTTCGTGATGGGCATGCACGACGAC
CAGATCCTGCTGCGGATGAAGGAACAGGGCATCCGCGAGTGGGTGGAAAAGATCTTCACCATGCTGACAG
GCGCGCCCGGCAGCCTGCACCACATCCTGGACGCCCAGAAGATGCTGTGGAACCACAGGGACAGGAACCT
GCCTCCTCTGGCCCCTCTGGGCCCCCACCACCATCACCACCATTGAGTCTAGACACGTGATTAATTAAGG
ATCCCCCGACCTCGACCTCTGGCTAATAAAGGAAATTTATTTTCATTGCAATAGTGTGTTGGAATTTTTT
GTGTCTCTCACTCGGAAGGACATATGGGAGGGCAAATCATTTGGTCGAGATCCCTCGGAGATCTCTAGCT
AGAGGATCGATCCCCGCCCCGGACGAACTAAACCTGACTACGACATCTCTGCCCCTTCTTCGCGGGGCAG
TGCATGTAATCCCTTCAGTTGGTTGGTACAACTTGCCAACTGGGCCCTGTTCCACATGTGACACGGGGGG
GGACCAAACACAAAGGGGTTCTCTGACTGTAGTTGACATCCTTATAAATGGATGTGCACATTTGCCAACA
CTGAGTGGCTTTCATCCTGGAGCAGACTTTGCAGTCTGTGGACTGCAACACAACATTGCCTTTATGTGTA
ACTCTTGGCTGAAGCTCTTACACCAATGCTGGGGGACATGTACCTCCCAGGGGCCCAGGAAGACTACGGG
AGGCTACACCAACGTCAATCAGAGGGGCCTGTGTAGCTACCGATAAGCGGACCCTCAAGAGGGCATTAGC
AATAGTGTTTATAAGGCCCCCTTGTTAACCCTAAACGGGTAGCATATGCTTCCCGGGTAGTAGTATATAC
TATCCAGACTAACCCTAATTCAATAGCATATGTTACCCAACGGGAAGCATATGCTATCGAATTAGGGTTA
GTAAAAGGGTCCTAAGGAACAGCGATATCTCCCACCCCATGAGCTGTCACGGTTTTATTTACATGGGGTC
AGGATTCCACGAGGGTAGTGAACCATTTTAGTCACAAGGGCAGTGGCTGAAGATCAAGGAGCGGGCAGTG
AACTCTCCTGAATCTTCGCCTGCTTCTTCATTCTCCTTCGTTTAGCTAATAGAATAACTGCTGAGTTGTG
AACAGTAAGGTGTATGTGAGGTGCTCGAAAACAAGGTTTCAGGTGACGCCCCCAGAATAAAATTTGGACG
GGGGGTTCAGTGGTGGCATTGTGCTATGACACCAATATAACCCTCACAAACCCCTTGGGCAATAAATACT
AGTGTAGGAATGAAACATTCTGAATATCTTTAACAATAGAAATCCATGGGGTGGGGACAAGCCGTAAAGA
CTGGATGTCCATCTCACACGAATTTATGGCTATGGGCAACACATAATCCTAGTGCAATATGATACTGGGG
TTATTAAGATGTGTCCCAGGCAGGGACCAAGACAGGTGAACCATGTTGTTACACTCTATTTGTAACAAGG
GGAAAGAGAGTGGACGCCGACAGCAGCGGACTCCACTGGTTGTCTCTAACACCCCCGAAAATTAAACGGG
GCTCCACGCCAATGGGGCCCATAAACAAAGACAAGTGGCCACTCTTTTTTTTGAAATTGTGGAGTGGGGG
CACGCGTCAGCCCCCACACGCCGCCCTGCGGTTTTGGACTGTAAAATAAGGGTGTAATAACTTGGCTGAT
TGTAACCCCGCTAACCACTGCGGTCAAACCACTTGCCCACAAAACCACTAATGGCACCCCGGGGAATACC
TGCATAAGTAGGTGGGCGGGCCAAGATAGGGGCGCGATTGCTGCGATCTGGAGGACAAATTACACACACT
TGCGCCTGAGCGCCAAGCACAGGGTTGTTGGTCCTCATATTCACGAGGTCGCTGAGAGCACGGTGGGCTA
ATGTTGCCATGGGTAGCATATACTACCCAAATATCTGGATAGCATATGCTATCCTAATCTATATCTGGGT
AGCATAGGCTATCCTAATCTATATCTGGGTAGCATATGCTATCCTAATCTATATCTGGGTAGTATATGCT
ATCCTAATTTATATCTGGGTAGCATAGGCTATCCTAATCTATATCTGGGTAGCATATGCTATCCTAATCT
ATATCTGGGTAGTATATGCTATCCTAATCTGTATCCGGGTAGCATATGCTATCCTAATAGAGATTAGGGT
AGTATATGCTATCCTAATTTATATCTGGGTAGCATATACTACCCAAATATCTGGATAGCATATGCTATCC
TAATCTATATCTGGGTAGCATATGCTATCCTAATCTATATCTGGGTAGCATAGGCTATCCTAATCTATAT
CTGGGTAGCATATGCTATCCTAATCTATATCTGGGTAGTATATGCTATCCTAATTTATATCTGGGTAGCA
TAGGCTATCCTAATCTATATCTGGGTAGCATATGCTATCCTAATCTATATCTGGGTAGTATATGCTATCC
TAATCTGTATCCGGGTAGCATATGCTATCCTCATGATAAGCTGTCAAACATGAGAATTTTCTTGAAGACG
AAAGGGCCTCGTGATACGCCTATTTTTATAGGTTAATGTCATGATAATAATGGTTTCTTAGACGTCAGGT
GGCACTTTTCGGGGAAATGTGCGCGGAACCCCTATTTGTTTATTTTTCTAAATACATTCAAATATGTATC
CGCTCATGAGACAATAACCCTGATAAATGCTTCAATAATATTGAAAAAGGAAGAGTATGAGTATTCAACA
TTTCCGTGTCGCCCTTATTCCCTTTTTTGCGGCATTTTGCCTTCCTGTTTTTGCTCACCCAGAAACGCTG
GTGAAAGTAAAAGATGCTGAAGATCAGTTGGGTGCACGAGTGGGTTACATCGAACTGGATCTCAACAGCG
GTAAGATCCTTGAGAGTTTTCGCCCCGAAGAACGTTTTCCAATGATGAGCACTTTTAAAGTTCTGCTATG
TGGCGCGGTATTATCCCGTGTTGACGCCGGGCAAGAGCAACTCGGTCGCCGCATACACTATTCTCAGAAT
GACTTGGTTGAGTACTCACCAGTCACAGAAAAGCATCTTACGGATGGCATGACAGTAAGAGAATTATGCA
GTGCTGCCATAACCATGAGTGATAACACTGCGGCCAACTTACTTCTGACAACGATCGGAGGACCGAAGGA
GCTAACCGCTTTTTTGCACAACATGGGGGATCATGTAACTCGCCTTGATCGTTGGGAACCGGAGCTGAAT
GAAGCCATACCAAACGACGAGCGTGACACCACGATGCCTGCAGCAATGGCAACAACGTTGCGCAAACTAT
TAACTGGCGAACTACTTACTCTAGCTTCCCGGCAACAATTAATAGACTGGATGGAGGCGGATAAAGTTGC
AGGACCACTTCTGCGCTCGGCCCTTCCGGCTGGCTGGTTTATTGCTGATAAATCTGGAGCCGGTGAGCGT
GGGTCTCGCGGTATCATTGCAGCACTGGGGCCAGATGGTAAGCCCTCCCGTATCGTAGTTATCTACACGA
CGGGGAGTCAGGCAACTATGGATGAACGAAATAGACAGATCGCTGAGATAGGTGCCTCACTGATTAAGCA
TTGGTAACTGTCAGACCAAGTTTACTCATATATACTTTAGATTGATTTAAAACTTCATTTTTAATTTAAA
AGGATCTAGGTGAAGATCCTTTTTGATAATCTCATGACCAAAATCCCTTAACGTGAGTTTTCGTTCCACT
GAGCGTCAGACCCCGTAGAAAAGATCAAAGGATCTTCTTGAGATCCTTTTTTTCTGCGCGTAATCTGCTG
CTTGCAAACAAAAAAACCACCGCTACCAGCGGTGGTTTGTTTGCCGGATCAAGAGCTACCAACTCTTTTT
CCGAAGGTAACTGGCTTCAGCAGAGCGCAGATACCAAATACTGTTCTTCTAGTGTAGCCGTAGTTAGGCC
ACCACTTCAAGAACTCTGTAGCACCGCCTACATACCTCGCTCTGCTAATCCTGTTACCAGTGGCTGCTGC
CAGTGGCGATAAGTCGTGTCTTACCGGGTTGGACTCAAGACGATAGTTACCGGATAAGGCGCAGCGGTCG
GGCTGAACGGGGGGTTCGTGCACACAGCCCAGCTTGGAGCGAACGACCTACACCGAACTGAGATACCTAC
AGCGTGAGCTATGAGAAAGCGCCACGCTTCCCGAAGGGAGAAAGGCGGACAGGTATCCGGTAAGCGGCAG
GGTCGGAACAGGAGAGCGCACGAGGGAGCTTCCAGGGGGAAACGCCTGGTATCTTTATAGTCCTGTCGGG
TTTCGCCACCTCTGACTTGAGCGTCGATTTTTGTGATGCTCGTCAGGGGGGCGGAGCCTATGGAAAAACG
CCAGCAACGCGGCCTTTTTACGGTTCCTGGCCTTTTGCTGGCCTTTTGCTCACATGTTCTTTCCTGCGTT
ATCCCCTGATTCTGTGGATAACCGTATTACCGCCTTTGAGTGAGCTGATACCGCTCGCCGCAGCCGAACG
ACCGAGCGCAGCGAGTCAGTGAGCGAGGAAGCGGAAGAGCGCCCAATACGCAAACCGCCTCTCCCCGCGC
GTTGGCCGATTCATTAATGCAGCTGGCACGACAGGTTTCCCGACTGGAAAGCGGGCAGTGAGCGCAACGC
AATTAATGTGAGTTAGCTCACTCATTAGGCACCCCAGGCTTTACACTTTATGCTTCCGGCTCGTATGTTG
TGTGGAATTGTGAGCGGATAACAATTTCACACAGGAAACAGCTATGACCATGATTACGCCAAGCTCTAGC
TAGAGGTCGACCAATTCTCATGTTTGACAGCTTATCATCGCAGATCCGGGCAACGTTGTTGCCATTGCTG
CAGGCGCAGAACTGGTAGGTATGGAAGATCTATACATTGAATCAATATTGGCAATTAGCCATATTAGTCA
TTGGTTATATAGCATAAATCAATATTGGCTATTGGCCATTGCATACGTTGTATCTATATCATAATATGTA
CATTTATATTGGCTCATGTCCAATATGACCGCCATGTT
